>Addgene plasmid #12588 | pBabe puro H-Ras 12V (35S) | addgene partial sequence | sequence record 19018 | 12588 with pBABE5'
GATATAAGCTGGTGGTGGTGGGCGCCGTCGGTGTGGGCAAGAGTGCGCTGACCATCCAGCTGATCCAGAA
CCATTTTGTGGACGAATACGACCCCAGTATAGAGGATTCCTACCGGAAGCAGGTGGTCATTGATGGGGAG
ACGTGCCTGTTGGACATCCTGGATACCGCCGGCCAGGAGGAGTACAGCGCCATGCGGGACCAGTACATGC
GCACCGGGGAGGGCTTCCTGTGTGTGTTTGCCATCAACAACACCAAGTCTTTTGAGGACATCCACCAGTA
CAGGGAGCAGATCAAACGGGTGAAGGACTCGGATGACGTGCCCATGGTGCTGGTGGGGAACAAGTGTGAC
CTGGCTGCACGCACTGTGGAATCTCGGCAGGCTCAGGACCTCGCCCGAAGCTACGGCATCCCCTACATCG
AGACCTCGGCCAAGACCCGGCAGGGAGTGGAGGATGCCTTCTACACGTTGGTGCGTGAGATCCGGCAGCA
CAAGCTGCGGAAGCTGAACCCTCCTGATGAGAGTGGCCCCGGCTGCATGAGCTGCAAGTGTGTGCTCTCC
TGACCGGAATTCGCCAGCACAGTGGTCGACCCTGTGGAATGTGTGTCAGTTAGGGTGTGGAAAGTCCCCA
GGCTCCCCAGCAGGCAGAAGTATGCAAAGCATGCATCTCAATTAGTCAGCAACCAGGTGTGGAAAGTCCC
CAGGCTCCCCAGCAGGCAGAAGTATGCAAAGCATGCATCTCAATTAGTCAGCAACCATAGTCCCGCCCCT
AACTCCGCCCATCCCGCCCCTAACTCCGCCCAGTTCCGCCCATTCTCCGC
