[The description below was written by a language model from this plasmid's Addgene catalogue record.]
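Description:
pBabe puro H-Ras 12V (35S) is a retroviral mammalian expression plasmid built on the pBabe puro backbone (about 5.2 kb without insert). It is propagated in E. coli as a high-copy plasmid under ampicillin selection, and it carries a puromycin resistance marker for selecting transduced or transfected mammalian cells. No feature table accompanies the record, so individual elements are not itemised. In the standard pBabe design, the cloned gene is transcribed from the Moloney murine leukaemia virus 5′ LTR, a packaging signal allows the transcript to be encapsidated when the plasmid is introduced into a retroviral packaging cell line, and the puromycin resistance gene is driven by an internal SV40 early promoter. The resulting replication-defective virus integrates the cassette stably into dividing target cells.

The insert is a roughly 500 bp human HRAS coding sequence cloned between BamHI and EcoRI sites, both of which are retained. It carries two substitutions. The 12V change is the classic oncogenic mutation that impairs GTP hydrolysis and locks Ras in its active, GTP-bound state. The 35S change lies in the effector-binding loop and is generally known as an effector domain mutation that restricts which downstream partners activated Ras can engage, classically preserving Raf binding while impairing interaction with other effectors such as PI3K and RalGDS. No epitope tag or reporter is recorded.

Such effector-selective mutants are used to dissect which signalling branches underlie a Ras phenotype. The associated publication examines how oncogenic Ras blocks anoikis, detachment-induced cell death, through an effector pathway independent of phosphatidylinositol 3-kinase, which fits this use in stably transduced cell populations.
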