Addgene plasmid #12588: pBabe puro H-Ras 12V (35S)
Depositing lab: Channing Der. Depositing organization: University of North Carolina at Chapel Hill. Publication: Oncogenic Ras blocks anoikis by activation of a novel effector pathway independent of phosphatidylinositol 3-kinase. McFall A, Ulku A, Lambert QT, Kusa A, Rogers-Graham K, Der CJ. Mol Cell Biol. 2001 Aug . 21(16):5488-99. 10.1128/MCB.21.16.5488-5499.2001 PubMed 11463831.
Backbone
  Vector backbone: pBabe puro
  Backbone size w/o insert (bp): 5169
  Vector type: Mammalian Expression, Retroviral
  Selectable markers: Puromycin
Growth in bacteria
  Bacterial resistance: Ampicillin, 100 μg/mL
  Growth temperature: 37°C
  Growth strain: DH5alpha
  Copy number: High Copy
Gene/Insert
  Gene/Insert name: HRas 12V 35S (alt name: HRas)
  Species: H. sapiens (human)
  Insert size (bp): 500
  Mutation: 12V, 35S
  Entrez Gene: HRAS (a.k.a. C-BAS/HAS, C-H-RAS, C-HA-RAS1, CTLO, H-RASIDX, HAMSV, HRAS1, RASH1, p21ras)
  Cloning method: Restriction Enzyme; 5′ cloning site BamHI (not destroyed); 3′ cloning site EcoRI (not destroyed)
  Sequencing primers: 5′ pBABE 5'; 3′ pBABE 3'
Terms and licenses: Academic/Nonprofit Terms; Industry Terms: Not Available to Industry
How to cite: pBabe puro H-Ras 12V (35S) was a gift from Channing Der (Addgene plasmid # 12588 ; http://n2t.net/addgene:12588 ; RRID:Addgene_12588)
